Addgene plasmid #218683: AAV-SYN-mBaoJin-oPRE
Purpose: AAV vector plasmid expressing mBaoJin under the human synapsin (SYN) promoter. It also contains an optimised and truncated version of WPRE as a regulatory element.
Depositing lab: Bart Nieuwenhuis. Depositing organization: University of Cambridge.
Backbone
  Vector backbone: N/A
  Backbone manufacturer: VectorBuilder
  Vector type: Mammalian Expression, AAV
Growth in bacteria
  Bacterial resistance: Ampicillin, 100 μg/mL
  Growth temperature: 37°C
  Growth strain: NEB Stable
  Copy number: High Copy
Gene/Insert
  Gene/Insert name: mBaoJin (alt names: mBJ; Monomer variant of StayGold)
  Species: C. uchidae
  Insert size (bp): 705
  Promoter: Human synapsin promoter
  Cloning method: Unknown
  Sequencing primers: 5′ N/A
Resource information
  A portion of this plasmid was derived from a plasmid made by: VectorBuilder
Terms and licenses: Academic/Nonprofit Terms; Industry Terms: Not Available to Industry
Depositor comments: The DNA sequence for mBaoJin is based on supplementary figure 2 in DOI: 10.1038/s41592-024-02203-y.
How to cite: AAV-SYN-mBaoJin-oPRE was a gift from Bart Nieuwenhuis (Addgene plasmid # 218683 ; http://n2t.net/addgene:218683 ; RRID:Addgene_218683)
