[The description below was written by a language model from this plasmid's Addgene catalogue record and pLannotate feature annotations shown in this document.]
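Description:
AAV-SYN-mBaoJin-oPRE is an adeno-associated virus transfer plasmid of about 5 kb, built on a VectorBuilder-derived backbone (the specific backbone name is not recorded), for neuron-directed expression of a green fluorescent protein in mammalian cells. It is propagated in E. coli through a high-copy ColE1/pUC-type origin and selected with ampicillin via the β-lactamase gene and its own promoter. An f1 phage origin is also present in the backbone, along with small remnants of pBR322 bom and rop sequences. A recombination-deficient bacterial strain is listed for growth, as is common for plasmids carrying repeat-rich ITRs.

The payload lies between two AAV2 inverted terminal repeats, which are the cis elements needed for replication and packaging of the cassette into AAV particles when helper and rep/cap functions are supplied in trans. Within the ITRs, the human synapsin I promoter confers neuron-specific transcription of mBaoJin, a 705 bp coding sequence for a monomeric variant of StayGold, originally from C. uchidae. The automated annotation does not name this reading frame; it flags only a short fragment matched to mBanana near the 3′ end, which is most likely a spurious similarity hit. Gateway attB4, attB1 and attB2 sites flank the promoter and coding region, indicating modular recombination-based assembly. Downstream sits oPRE, an optimised and truncated form of the woodchuck hepatitis virus posttranscriptional regulatory element that enhances transcript stability and expression while saving packaging space, followed by a bovine growth hormone polyadenylation signal. The construct is suited to producing AAV for fluorescent labelling of neurons.
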