Features (pLannotate 1.2.2; 17 found; start..end, strand, type, name):
    137..157     +  protein_bind   attB4: mutant version of attB; core recombination site for the Gateway® BP reaction BP Clonase™
    179..626     +  promoter       hSyn promoter: human synapsin I promoter; confers neuron-specific expression (Kügler et al., 2003)
    627..647     +  protein_bind   attB1: mutant version of attB; core recombination site for the Gateway® BP reaction BP Clonase™
   1338..1361    +  CDS            mBanana (fragment): yellow monomeric derivative of DsRed fluorescent protein mammalian codon-optimized
   1365..1385    -  protein_bind   attB2: mutant version of attB; core recombination site for the Gateway® BP reaction BP Clonase™
   1393..1452    +  CDS            S (fragment): HBSAG_WHV6 - Experimental evidence at transcript level: Swiss-Prot protein existence level 2. The middle envelope protein plays an important role in the budding of the virion. It is involved in the induction of budding in a nucleocapsid independent way. In this process the majority of envelope proteins bud to form subviral lipoprotein particles of 22 nm of diameter that do not contain a nucleocapsid (By similarity). From Woodchuck hepatitis B virus (isolate w64/pWS23) (WHV).
   1584..1973    +  misc_feature   WPRE: woodchuck hepatitis virus posttranscriptional regulatory element
   2003..2114    +  polyA_signal   bGH poly(A) signal: bovine growth hormone polyadenylation signal
   2218..2358    +  repeat_region  AAV2 ITR: inverted terminal repeat of adeno-associated virus serotype 2 inverted
   2363..2414    -  misc_feature   bom (fragment): basis of mobility region from pBR322
   2433..2888    +  rep_origin     f1 ori (sequence partly withheld): f1 bacteriophage origin of replication; arrow indicates direction of (+) strand synthesis
   2889..2938    -  misc_feature   bom (fragment): basis of mobility region from pBR322
   3040..3075    -  CDS            rop (fragment): Rop protein, which maintains plasmids at low copy number; rop
   3170..3274    +  promoter       AmpR promoter: bla
   3275..4135    +  CDS            AmpR: β-lactamase; bla; confers resistance to ampicillin, carbenicillin, and related antibiotics
   4306..4894    +  rep_origin     ori: high-copy-number ColE1/pMB1/pBR322/pUC origin of replication
   4956..130     -  repeat_region  AAV2 ITR (across the origin): inverted terminal repeat of adeno-associated virus serotype 2 inverted
>Addgene plasmid #218683 | AAV-SYN-mBaoJin-oPRE | addgene full sequence | sequence record 447610 | Addgene NGS Result
CTGCGCGCTCGCTCGCTCACTGAGGCCGCCCGGGCAAAGCCCGGGCGTCGGGCGACCTTTGGTCGCCCGG
CCTCAGTGAGCGAGCGAGCGCGCAGAGAGGGAGTGGCCAACTCCATCACTAGGGGTTCCTTCTAGACAAC
TTTGTATAGAAAAGTTGCTGCAGAGGGCCCTGCGTATGAGTGCAAGTGGGTTTTAGGACCAGGATGAGGC
GGGGTGGGGGTGCCTACCTGACGACCGACCCCGACCCACTGGACAAGCACCCAACCCCCATTCCCCAAAT
TGCGCATCCCCTATCAGAGAGGGGGAGGGGAAACAGGATGCGGCGAGGCGCGTGCGCACTGCCAGCTTCA
GCACCGCGGACAGTGCCTTCGCCCCCGCCTGGCGGCGCGCGCCACCGCCGCCTCAGCACTGAAGGCGCGC
TGACGTCACTCGCCGGTCCCCCGCAAACTCCCCTTCCCGGCCACCTTGGTCGCGTCCGCGCCGCCGCCGG
CCCAGCCGGACCGCACCACGCGAGGCGCGAGATAGGGGGGCACGGGCGCGACCATCTGCGCTGCGGCGCC
GGCGACTCAGCGCTGCCTCAGTCTGCGGTGGGCAGCGGAGGAGTCGTGTCGTGCCTGAGAGCGCAGCAAG
TTTGTACAAAAAAGCAGGCTGCCACCATGGTCTCAAAGGGAGAGGAGGAAAACATGGCTAGTACACCATT
TAAATTTCAACTTAAAGGAACCATCAATGGCAAATCGTTTACCGTTGAAGGCGAAGGTGAAGGGAACTCA
CATGAAGGTTCTCATAAAGGAAAATATGTTTGTACAAGTGGAAAACTACCGATGTCATGGGCAGCACTTG
GGACAACCTTTGGTTATGGAATGAAATATTATACCAAATATCCTAGTGGACTGAAGAACTGGTTTCGTGA
AGTAATGCCCGGAGGCTTTACCTACGATCGTCATATTCAATATAAAGGCGATGGGAGTATCCATGCAAAA
CACCAACACTTTATGAAAAATGGGACTTATCACAACATTGTAGAATTTACCGGTCAGGATTTTAAAGAAA
ATAGTCCAGTCTTAACTGGAGATATGAATGTCTCATTACCGAATGAAGTCCCACAAATACCCAGAGATGA
TGGAGTAGAATGCCCAGTGACCTTGCTTTATCCTTTATTATCGGATAAATCAAAATACGTCGAGGCTCAC
CAATATACAATCTGCAAGCCTCTTCATAATCAACCAGCACCTGATGTCCCATATCACTGGATTCGTAAAC
AATACACACAAAGCAAAGATGATGCCGAGGAACGCGATCATATCTGTCAATCAGAGACTCTCGAAGCACA
CTTAAAGGGCATGGACGAGCTGTATAAGTAGACCCAGCTTTCTTGTACAAAGTGGGAATTCGAGCATCTT
ACCGCCATTTATACCCATATTTGTTCTGTTTTTCTTGATTTGGGTATACATTTAAATGTTAATAAAACAA
AATGGTGGGGCAATCATTTACATTTTTAGGGATATGTAATTACTAGTTCAGGTGTATTGCCACAAGACAA
ACATGTTAAGAAACTTTCCCGTTATTTACGCTCTGTTCCTGTTAATCAACCTCTGGATTACAAAATTTGT
GAAAGATTGACTGATATTCTTAACTATGTTGCTCCTTTTACGCTGTGTGGATATGCTGCTTTATAGCCTC
TGTATCTAGCTATTGCTTCCCGTACGGCTTTCGTTTTCTCCTCCTTGTATAAATCCTGGTTGCTGTCTCT
TTTAGAGGAGTTGTGGCCCGTTGTCCGTCAACGTGGCGTGGTGTGCTCTGTGTTTGCTGACGCAACCCCC
ACTGGCTGGGGCATTGCCACCACCTGTCAACTCCTTTCTGGGACTTTCGCTTTCCCCCTCCCGATCGCCA
CGGCAGAACTCATCGCCGCCTGCCTTGCCCGCTGCTGGACAGGGGCTAGGTTGCTGGGCACTGATAATTC
CGTGGTGTTGTCGAATTCCTAGAGCTCGCTGATCAGCCTCGACTGTGCCTTCTAGTTGCCAGCCATCTGT
TGTTTGCCCCTCCCCCGTGCCTTCCTTGACCCTGGAAGGTGCCACTCCCACTGTCCTTTCCTAATAAAAT
GAGGAAATTGCATCGCATTGTCTGAGTAGGTGTCATTCTATTCTGGGGGGTGGGGTGGGGCAGGACAGCA
AGGGGGAGGATTGGGAAGAGAATAGCAGGCATGCTGGGGAGGGCCGCAGGAACCCCTAGTGATGGAGTTG
GCCACTCCCTCTCTGCGCGCTCGCTCGCTCACTGAGGCCGGGCGACCAAAGGTCGCCCGACGCCCGGGCT
TTGCCCGGGCGGCCTCAGTGAGCGAGCGAGCGCGCAGCTGCCTGCAGGGGCGCCTGATGCGGTATTTTCT
CCTTACGCATCTGTGCGGTATTTCACACCGCATA
[95 nt withheld, positions 2415-2509]
T
[46 nt withheld, positions 2511-2556]
C
[141 nt withheld, positions 2558-2698]
CCTTTGACGTTGGAGTCCACGTTCTTT
[37 nt withheld, positions 2726-2762]
ACTCTATCTCGGGCTATTCTTTTGATTTATAAGGGATTTTGCCGATTTCGGTCTATTGGTTAAAAAATGA
GCTGATTTAACAAAAATTTAACGCGAATTTTAACAAAATATTAACGTTTACAATTTTATGGTGCACTCTC
AGTACAATCTGCTCTGATGCCGCATAGTTAAGCCAGCCCCGACACCCGCCAACACCCGCTGACGCGCCCT
GACGGGCTTGTCTGCTCCCGGCATCCGCTTACAGACAAGCTGTGACCGTCTCCGGGAGCTGCATGTGTCA
GAGGTTTTCACCGTCATCACCGAAACGCGCGAGACGAAAGGGCCTCGTGATACGCCTATTTTTATAGGTT
AATGTCATGATAATAATGGTTTCTTAGACGTCAGGTGGCACTTTTCGGGGAAATGTGCGCGGAACCCCTA
TTTGTTTATTTTTCTAAATACATTCAAATATGTATCCGCTCATGAGACAATAACCCTGATAAATGCTTCA
ATAATATTGAAAAAGGAAGAGTATGAGTATTCAACATTTCCGTGTCGCCCTTATTCCCTTTTTTGCGGCA
TTTTGCCTTCCTGTTTTTGCTCACCCAGAAACGCTGGTGAAAGTAAAAGATGCTGAAGATCAGTTGGGTG
CACGAGTGGGTTACATCGAACTGGATCTCAACAGCGGTAAGATCCTTGAGAGTTTTCGCCCCGAAGAACG
TTTTCCAATGATGAGCACTTTTAAAGTTCTGCTATGTGGCGCGGTATTATCCCGTATTGACGCCGGGCAA
GAGCAACTCGGTCGCCGCATACACTATTCTCAGAATGACTTGGTTGAGTACTCACCAGTCACAGAAAAGC
ATCTTACGGATGGCATGACAGTAAGAGAATTATGCAGTGCTGCCATAACCATGAGTGATAACACTGCGGC
CAACTTACTTCTGACAACGATCGGAGGACCGAAGGAGCTAACCGCTTTTTTGCACAACATGGGGGATCAT
GTAACTCGCCTTGATCGTTGGGAACCGGAGCTGAATGAAGCCATACCAAACGACGAGCGTGACACCACGA
TGCCTGTAGCAATGGCAACAACGTTGCGCAAACTATTAACTGGCGAACTACTTACTCTAGCTTCCCGGCA
ACAATTAATAGACTGGATGGAGGCGGATAAAGTTGCAGGACCACTTCTGCGCTCGGCCCTTCCGGCTGGC
TGGTTTATTGCTGATAAATCTGGAGCCGGTGAGCGTGGAAGCCGCGGTATCATTGCAGCACTGGGGCCAG
ATGGTAAGCCCTCCCGTATCGTAGTTATCTACACGACGGGGAGTCAGGCAACTATGGATGAACGAAATAG
ACAGATCGCTGAGATAGGTGCCTCACTGATTAAGCATTGGTAACTGTCAGACCAAGTTTACTCATATATA
CTTTAGATTGATTTAAAACTTCATTTTTAATTTAAAAGGATCTAGGTGAAGATCCTTTTTGATAATCTCA
TGACCAAAATCCCTTAACGTGAGTTTTCGTTCCACTGAGCGTCAGACCCCGTAGAAAAGATCAAAGGATC
TTCTTGAGATCCTTTTTTTCTGCGCGTAATCTGCTGCTTGCAAACAAAAAAACCACCGCTACCAGCGGTG
GTTTGTTTGCCGGATCAAGAGCTACCAACTCTTTTTCCGAAGGTAACTGGCTTCAGCAGAGCGCAGATAC
CAAATACTGTTCTTCTAGTGTAGCCGTAGTTAGGCCACCACTTCAAGAACTCTGTAGCACCGCCTACATA
CCTCGCTCTGCTAATCCTGTTACCAGTGGCTGCTGCCAGTGGCGATAAGTCGTGTCTTACCGGGTTGGAC
TCAAGACGATAGTTACCGGATAAGGCGCAGCGGTCGGGCTGAACGGGGGGTTCGTGCACACAGCCCAGCT
TGGAGCGAACGACCTACACCGAACTGAGATACCTACAGCGTGAGCTATGAGAAAGCGCCACGCTTCCCGA
AGGGAGAAAGGCGGACAGGTATCCGGTAAGCGGCAGGGTCGGAACAGGAGAGCGCACGAGGGAGCTTCCA
GGGGGAAACGCCTGGTATCTTTATAGTCCTGTCGGGTTTCGCCACCTCTGACTTGAGCGTCGATTTTTGT
GATGCTCGTCAGGGGGGCGGAGCCTATGGAAAAACGCCAGCAACGCGGCCTTTTTACGGTTCCTGGCCTT
TTGCTGGCCTTTTGCTCACATGTCCTGCAGGCAG
